>Addgene plasmid #144884 | TFORF3408 | addgene full sequence | sequence record 404455 | Addgene NGS Result
TTAATGTAGTCTTATGCAATACTCTTGTAGTCTTGCAACATGGTAACGATGAGTTAGCAACATGCCTTAC
AAGGAGAGAAAAAGCACCGTGCATGCCGATTGGTGGAAGTAAGGTGGTACGATCGTGCCTTATTAGGAAG
GCAACAGACGGGTCTGACATGGATTGGACGAACCACTGAATTGCCGCATTGCAGAGATATTGTATTTAAG
TGCCTAGCTCGATACATAAACGGGTCTCTCTGGTTAGACCAGATCTGAGCCTGGGAGCTCTCTGGCTAAC
TAGGGAACCCACTGCTTAAGCCTCAATAAAGCTTGCCTTGAGTGCTTCAAGTAGTGTGTGCCCGTCTGTT
GTGTGACTCTGGTAACTAGAGATCCCTCAGACCCTTTTAGTCAGTGTGGAAAATCTCTAGCAGTGGCGCC
CGAACAGGGACTTGAAAGCGAAAGGGAAACCAGAGGAGCTCTCTCGACGCAGGACTCGGCTTGCTGAAGC
GCGCACGGCAAGAGGCGAGGGGCGGCGACTGGTGAGTACGCCAAAAATTTTGACTAGCGGAGGCTAGAAG
GAGAGAGATGGGTGCGAGAGCGTCAGTATTAAGCGGGGGAGAATTAGATCGCGATGGGAAAAAATTCGGT
TAAGGCCAGGGGGAAAGAAAAAATATAAATTAAAACATATAGTATGGGCAAGCAGGGAGCTAGAACGATT
CGCAGTTAATCCTGGCCTGTTAGAAACATCAGAAGGCTGTAGACAAATACTGGGACAGCTACAACCATCC
CTTCAGACAGGATCAGAAGAACTTAGATCATTATATAATACAGTAGCAACCCTCTATTGTGTGCATCAAA
GGATAGAGATAAAAGACACCAAGGAAGCTTTAGACAAGATAGAGGAAGAGCAAAACAAAAGTAAGACCAC
CGCACAGCAAGCGGCCGCTGATCTTCAGACCTGGAGGAGGAGATATGAGGGACAATTGGAGAAGTGAATT
ATATAAATATAAAGTAGTAAAAATTGAACCATTAGGAGTAGCACCCACCAAGGCAAAGAGAAGAGTGGTG
CAGAGAGAAAAAAGAGCAGTGGGAATAGGAGCTTTGTTCCTTGGGTTCTTGGGAGCAGCAGGAAGCACTA
TGGGCGCAGCGTCAATGACGCTGACGGTACAGGCCAGACAATTATTGTCTGGTATAGTGCAGCAGCAGAA
CAATTTGCTGAGGGCTATTGAGGCGCAACAGCATCTGTTGCAACTCACAGTCTGGGGCATCAAGCAGCTC
CAGGCAAGAATCCTGGCTGTGGAAAGATACCTAAAGGATCAACAGCTCCTGGGGATTTGGGGTTGCTCTG
GAAAACTCATTTGCACCACTGCTGTGCCTTGGAATGCTAGTTGGAGTAATAAATCTCTGGAACAGATTTG
GAATCACACGACCTGGATGGAGTGGGACAGAGAAATTAACAATTACACAAGCTTAATACACTCCTTAATT
GAAGAATCGCAAAACCAGCAAGAAAAGAATGAACAAGAATTATTGGAATTAGATAAATGGGCAAGTTTGT
GGAATTGGTTTAACATAACAAATTGGCTGTGGTATATAAAATTATTCATAATGATAGTAGGAGGCTTGGT
AGGTTTAAGAATAGTTTTTGCTGTACTTTCTATAGTGAATAGAGTTAGGCAGGGATATTCACCATTATCG
TTTCAGACCCACCTCCCAACCCCGAGGGGACCCATGCATTGCATCTCAATTAGTCAGCAACCAGGTGTGG
AAAGTCCCCAGGCTCCCCAGCAGGCAGAAGTATGCAAAGCATGCGTCTCAATTAGTCAGCAACCATAGTC
CCGCCCCTAACTCCGCCCATCCCGCCCCTAACTCCGCCCAGTTCCGCCCATTCTCCGCCCCATGGCTGAC
TAATTTTTTTTATTTATGCAGAGGCCGAGGCCGCCTCGGCCTCTGAGCTATTCCAGAAGTAGTGAGGAGG
CTTTTTTGGAGGCCTAGGCTTTTGCAAAAAGCTTTCTAGAGGTACCACCGGAGCTTACCATGACCGAGTA
CAAGCCCACGGTGCGCCTCGCCACCCGCGACGACGTCCCCAGGGCCGTACGCACCCTCGCCGCCGCGTTC
GCCGACTACCCCGCCACGCGCCACACCGTCGATCCGGACCGCCACATCGAGCGGGTCACCGAGCTGCAAG
AACTCTTCCTCACGCGCGTCGGGCTCGACATCGGCAAGGTGTGGGTCGCGGACGACGGCGCCGCCGTGGC
GGTCTGGACCACGCCGGAGAGCGTCGAAGCGGGGGCGGTGTTCGCCGAGATCGGCCCGCGCATGGCCGAG
TTGAGCGGTTCCCGGCTGGCCGCGCAGCAACAGATGGAAGGCCTCCTGGCGCCGCACCGGCCCAAGGAGC
CCGCGTGGTTCCTGGCCACCGTCGGCGTCTCGCCCGACCACCAGGGCAAGGGTCTGGGCAGCGCCGTCGT
GCTCCCCGGAGTGGAGGCGGCCGAGCGCGCCGGGGTGCCCGCCTTCCTGGAGACCTCCGCGCCCCGCAAC
CTCCCCTTCTACGAGCGGCTCGGCTTCACCGTCACCGCCGACGTCGAGGTGCCCGAAGGACCGCGCACCT
GGTGCATGACCCGCAAGCCCGGTGCCAGTTAACGAATTCTAGATCTTGAGACAAATGGCAGTATTCATCC
ACAATTTTAAAAGAAAAGGGGGGATTGGGGGGTACAGTGCAGGGGAAAGAATAGTAGACATAATAGCAAC
AGACATACAAACTAAAGAATTACAAAAACAAATTACAAAAATTCAAAATTTTCGGGTTTATTACAGGGAC
AGCAGAGATCCACTTTGGCGCCGGCTCGAGGCCTGCAGGTGCAAAGATGGATAAAGTTTTAAACAGAGAG
GAATCTTTGCAGCTAATGGACCTTCTAGGTCTTGAAAGGAGTGGGAATTGGCTCCGGTGCCCGTCAGTGG
GCAGAGCGCACATCGCCCACAGTCCCCGAGAAGTTGGGGGGAGGGGTCGGCAATTGAACCGGTGCCTAGA
GAAGGTGGCGCGGGGTAAACTGGGAAAGTGATGTCGTGTACTGGCTCCGCCTTTTTCCCGAGGGTGGGGG
AGAACCGTATATAAGTGCAGTAGTCGCCGTGAACGTTCTTTTTCGCAACGGGTTTGCCGCCAGAACACAG
GTAAGTGCCGTGTGTGGTTCCCGCGGGCCTGGCCTCTTTACGGGTTATGGCCCTTGCGTGCCTTGAATTA
CTTCCACCTGGCTGCAGTACGTGATTCTTGATCCCGAGCTTCGGGTTGGAAGTGGGTGGGAGAGTTCGAG
GCCTTGCGCTTAAGGAGCCCCTTCGCCTCGTGCTTGAGTTGAGGCCTGGCCTGGGCGCTGGGGCCGCCGC
GTGCGAATCTGGTGGCACCTTCGCGCCTGTCTCGCTGCTTTCGATAAGTCTCTAGCCATTTAAAATTTTT
GATGACCTGCTGCGACGCTTTTTTTCTGGCAAGATAGTCTTGTAAATGCGGGCCAAGATCTGCACACTGG
TATTTCGGTTTTTGGGGCCGCGGGCGGCGACGGGGCCCGTGCGTCCCAGCGCACATGTTCGGCGAGGCGG
GGCCTGCGAGCGCGGCCACCGAGAATCGGACGGGGGTAGTCTCAAGCTGGCCGGCCTGCTCTGGTGCCTG
GCCTCGCGCCGCCGTGTATCGCCCCGCCCTGGGCGGCAAGGCTGGCCCGGTCGGCACCAGTTGCGTGAGC
GGAAAGATGGCCGCTTCCCGGCCCTGCTGCAGGGAGCTCAAAATGGAGGACGCGGCGCTCGGGAGAGCGG
GCGGGTGAGTCACCCACACAAAGGAAAAGGGCCTTTCCGTCCTCAGCCGTCGCTTCATGTGACTCCACGG
AGTACCGGGCGCCGTCCAGGCACCTCGATTAGTTCTCGAGCTTTTGGAGTACGTCGTCTTTAGGTTGGGG
GGAGGGGTTTTATGCGATGGAGTTTCCCCACACTGAGTGGGTGGAGACTGAAGTTAGGCCAGCTTGGCAC
TTGATGTAATTCTCCTTGGAATTTGCCCTTTTTGAGTTTGGATCTTGGTTCATTCTCAAGCCTCAGACAG
TGGTTCAAAGTTTTTTTCTTCCATTTCAGGTGTCGTGAGGCTAGCATCGATTGATCAACAAGTTTGTACA
AAAAAGTTGGCACCATGGAGACTAGACCACAGAGCAAGGATTCAACTTCAGTGCAAGATTTTTCCAAAGC
AGAATCATGCAAAGTTGCAATAATAGACAGACTGACACGGAATAGTGTCTATGACTCTAACTTGGAAGCA
GCCCTTGAATGTGAAAATTGGTTAGAGAATCAGCAAGGAAATCAGGAGAGACATTTGAGAGAAATGTTCA
CTCACATGAATTCACTCTCTGAGGAAACAGACCATAAGCATGATGTATACTGGAAAAGCTTCAATCAGAA
ATCTGTCCTTATCACTGAAGACAGAGTTCCCAAAGGATCTTATGCCTTCCATACACTTGAAAAAAGCTTG
AAACAAAAATCAAACTTAATGAAAAAGCAGAGAACTTATAAAGAGAAAAAACCTCATAAATGTAATGATT
GTGGTGAACTCTTCACCTACCATTCAGTGCTTATTCGACACCAGAGAGTCCATACTGGAGAGAAACCCTA
TACCTGCAATGAATGTGGGAAATCTTTTAGCCACAGAGCTAATTTAACTAAACACCAGAGAACTCATACT
AGAATTCTCTTTGAATGCAGTGAATGCAAGAAAACCTTCACAGAAAGCTCATCCCTTGCAACACATCAGA
GAATTCACGTTGGAGAGAGACCTTATGAATGCAATGAATGTGGGAAAGGTTTTAATCGAAGTACACATCT
TGTGCAGCATCAGTTGATTCATACTGGAGTGAAGCCTTATGAATGTAATGAATGTGATAAAGCTTTTATT
CATTCATCAGCACTCATTAAACATCAAAGAACTCATACTGGAGAGAAACCTTATAAATGTCAAGAATGTG
GGAAAGCCTTTAGCCATTGCTCATCCCTAACTAAGCATCAGAGAGTTCATACTGGAGAAAAGCCATATGA
ATGCAGTGAATGTGGAAAAACTTTTAGTCAGAGCACACATCTTGTTCAACATCAGAGAATTCACACTGGA
GAGAAACCCTATGAGTGTAATGAATGTGGGAAAACCTTCAGCCGGAGCTCCAATTTTGCTAAACATCAAA
GAATTCATATTGGAAAGAAACCGTACAAATGTAGCGAGTGTGGAAAAGCCTTCATTCATTCATCAGCTCT
CATTCAACATCAGAGAACTCATACCGGAGAGAAACCCTTTAGATGTAATGAGTGTGGGAAAAGCTTTAAG
TGCAGTTCATCTCTCATCAGACATCAAAGAGTTCACACTGAAGAGCAACCCTTGCCAACTTTCTTGTACA
AAGTGGTTGATATCGGTAAGCCTATCCCTAACCCTCTCCTCGGTCTCGATTCTACGTAGTAATGAACTAG
TCCGTAACTTGAAAGTATTTCGATTTCTTGGCTTTATATATCTTGTGGAAAGGACGACGGGCTCAATCCG
AGCGGCAACGAACGCGTTAAGTCGACAATCAACCTCTGGATTACAAAATTTGTGAAAGATTGACTGGTAT
TCTTAACTATGTTGCTCCTTTTACGCTATGTGGATACGCTGCTTTAATGCCTTTGTATCATGCTATTGCT
TCCCGTATGGCTTTCATTTTCTCCTCCTTGTATAAATCCTGGTTGCTGTCTCTTTATGAGGAGTTGTGGC
CCGTTGTCAGGCAACGTGGCGTGGTGTGCACTGTGTTTGCTGACGCAACCCCCACTGGTTGGGGCATTGC
CACCACCTGTCAGCTCCTTTCCGGGACTTTCGCTTTCCCCCTCCCTATTGCCACGGCGGAACTCATCGCC
GCCTGCCTTGCCCGCTGCTGGACAGGGGCTCGGCTGTTGGGCACTGACAATTCCGTGGTGTTGTCGGGGA
AATCATCGTCCTTTCCTTGGCTGCTCGCCTGTGTTGCCACCTGGATTCTGCGCGGGACGTCCTTCTGCTA
CGTCCCTTCGGCCCTCAATCCAGCGGACCTTCCTTCCCGCGGCCTGCTGCCGGCTCTGCGGCCTCTTCCG
CGTCTTCGCCTTCGCCCTCAGACGAGTCGGATCTCCCTTTGGGCCGCCTCCCCGCGTCGACTTTAAGACC
AATGACTTACAAGGCAGCTGTAGATCTTAGCCACTTTTTAAAAGAAAAGGGGGGACTGGAAGGGCTAATT
CACTCCCAACGAAGACAAGATCTGCTTTTTGCTTGTACTGGGTCTCTCTGGTTAGACCAGATCTGAGCCT
GGGAGCTCTCTGGCTAACTAGGGAACCCACTGCTTAAGCCTCAATAAAGCTTGCCTTGAGTGCTTCAAGT
AGTGTGTGCCCGTCTGTTGTGTGACTCTGGTAACTAGAGATCCCTCAGACCCTTTTAGTCAGTGTGGAAA
ATCTCTAGCAGTACGTATAGTAGTTCATGTCATCTTATTATTCAGTATTTATAACTTGCAAAGAAATGAA
TATCAGAGAGTGAGAGGAACTTGTTTATTGCAGCTTATAATGGTTACAAATAAAGCAATAGCATCACAAA
TTTCACAAATAAAGCATTTTTTTCACTGCATTCTAGTTGTGGTTTGTCCAAACTCATCAATGTATCTTAT
CATGTCTGGCTCTAGCTATCCCGCCCCTAACTCCGCCCATCCCGCCCCTAACTCCGCCCAGTTCCGCCCA
TTCTCCGCCCCATGGCTGACTAATTTTTTTTATTTATGCAGAGGCCGAGGCCGCCTCGGCCTCTGAGCTA
TTCCAGAAGTAGTGAGGAGGCTTTTTTGGAGGCCTAGGGACGTACCCAATTCGCCCTATAGTGAGTCGTA
TTACGCGCGCTCACTGGCCGTCGTTTTACAACGTCGTGACTGGGAAAACCCTGGCGTTACCCAACTTAAT
CGCCTTGCAGCACATCCCCCTTTCGCCAGCTGGCGTAATAGCGAAGAGGCCCGCACCGATCGCCCTTCCC
AACAGTTGCGCAGCCTGAATGGCGAATGGG
[124 nt withheld, positions 7031-7154]
C
[91 nt withheld, positions 7156-7246]
A
[49 nt withheld, positions 7248-7296]
CCTTTGACGTTGGAGTCCACGTTCTTT
[37 nt withheld, positions 7324-7360]
ACCCTATCTCGGTCTATTCTTTTGATTTATAAGGGATTTTGCCGATTTCGGCCTATTGGTTAAAAAATGA
GCTGATTTAACAAAAATTTAACGCGAATTTTAACAAAATATTAACGCTTACAATTTAGGTGGCACTTTTC
GGGGAAATGTGCGCGGAACCCCTATTTGTTTATTTTTCTAAATACATTCAAATATGTATCCGCTCATGAG
ACAATAACCCTGATAAATGCTTCAATAATATTGAAAAAGGAAGAGTATGAGTATTCAACATTTCCGTGTC
GCCCTTATTCCCTTTTTTGCGGCATTTTGCCTTCCTGTTTTTGCTCACCCAGAAACGCTGGTGAAAGTAA
AAGATGCTGAAGATCAGTTGGGTGCACGAGTGGGTTACATCGAACTGGATCTCAACAGCGGTAAGATCCT
TGAGAGTTTTCGCCCCGAAGAACGTTTTCCAATGATGAGCACTTTTAAAGTTCTGCTATGTGGCGCGGTA
TTATCCCGTATTGACGCCGGGCAAGAGCAACTCGGTCGCCGCATACACTATTCTCAGAATGACTTGGTTG
AGTACTCACCAGTCACAGAAAAGCATCTTACGGATGGCATGACAGTAAGAGAATTATGCAGTGCTGCCAT
AACCATGAGTGATAACACTGCGGCCAACTTACTTCTGACAACGATCGGAGGACCGAAGGAGCTAACCGCT
TTTTTGCACAACATGGGGGATCATGTAACTCGCCTTGATCGTTGGGAACCGGAGCTGAATGAAGCCATAC
CAAACGACGAGCGTGACACCACGATGCCTGTAGCAATGGCAACAACGTTGCGCAAACTATTAACTGGCGA
ACTACTTACTCTAGCTTCCCGGCAACAATTAATAGACTGGATGGAGGCGGATAAAGTTGCAGGACCACTT
CTGCGCTCGGCCCTTCCGGCTGGCTGGTTTATTGCTGATAAATCTGGAGCCGGTGAGCGTGGGTCTCGCG
GTATCATTGCAGCACTGGGGCCAGATGGTAAGCCCTCCCGTATCGTAGTTATCTACACGACGGGGAGTCA
GGCAACTATGGATGAACGAAATAGACAGATCGCTGAGATAGGTGCCTCACTGATTAAGCATTGGTAACTG
TCAGACCAAGTTTACTCATATATACTTTAGATTGATTTAAAACTTCATTTTTAATTTAAAAGGATCTAGG
TGAAGATCCTTTTTGATAATCTCATGACCAAAATCCCTTAACGTGAGTTTTCGTTCCACTGAGCGTCAGA
CCCCGTAGAAAAGATCAAAGGATCTTCTTGAGATCCTTTTTTTCTGCGCGTAATCTGCTGCTTGCAAACA
AAAAAACCACCGCTACCAGCGGTGGTTTGTTTGCCGGATCAAGAGCTACCAACTCTTTTTCCGAAGGTAA
CTGGCTTCAGCAGAGCGCAGATACCAAATACTGTTCTTCTAGTGTAGCCGTAGTTAGGCCACCACTTCAA
GAACTCTGTAGCACCGCCTACATACCTCGCTCTGCTAATCCTGTTACCAGTGGCTGCTGCCAGTGGCGAT
AAGTCGTGTCTTACCGGGTTGGACTCAAGACGATAGTTACCGGATAAGGCGCAGCGGTCGGGCTGAACGG
GGGGTTCGTGCACACAGCCCAGCTTGGAGCGAACGACCTACACCGAACTGAGATACCTACAGCGTGAGCT
ATGAGAAAGCGCCACGCTTCCCGAAGGGAGAAAGGCGGACAGGTATCCGGTAAGCGGCAGGGTCGGAACA
GGAGAGCGCACGAGGGAGCTTCCAGGGGGAAACGCCTGGTATCTTTATAGTCCTGTCGGGTTTCGCCACC
TCTGACTTGAGCGTCGATTTTTGTGATGCTCGTCAGGGGGGCGGAGCCTATGGAAAAACGCCAGCAACGC
GGCCTTTTTACGGTTCCTGGCCTTTTGCTGGCCTTTTGCTCACATGTTCTTTCCTGCGTTATCCCCTGAT
TCTGTGGATAACCGTATTACCGCCTTTGAGTGAGCTGATACCGCTCGCCGCAGCCGAACGACCGAGCGCA
GCGAGTCAGTGAGCGAGGAAGCGGAAGAGCGCCCAATACGCAAACCGCCTCTCCCCGCGCGTTGGCCGAT
TCATTAATGCAGCTGGCACGACAGGTTTCCCGACTGGAAAGCGGGCAGTGAGCGCAACGCAATTAATGTG
AGTTAGCTCACTCATTAGGCACCCCAGGCTTTACACTTTATGCTTCCGGCTCGTATGTTGTGTGGAATTG
TGAGCGGATAACAATTTCACACAGGAAACAGCTATGACCATGATTACGCCAAGCGCGCAATTAACCCTCA
CTAAAGGGAACAAAAGCTGGAGCTGCAAGC
Features (pLannotate 1.2.2; 34 found; start..end, strand, type, name):
      5..231     +  promoter       RSV promoter: Rous sarcoma virus enhancer/promoter
    232..412     +  LTR            5' LTR (truncated): truncated 5' long terminal repeat (LTR) from HIV-1
    459..584     +  misc_feature   HIV-1 Ψ: packaging signal of human immunodeficiency virus type 1
    568..931     +  CDS            HIV-1 gag (fragment): gag protein from human immunodeficiency virus 1; gag
   1077..1310    +  misc_feature   RRE: The Rev response element (RRE) of HIV-1 allows for Rev-dependent mRNA export from the nucleus to the cytoplasm.
   1687..1713    +  CDS            Rev (fragment): human immunodeficiency virus 1 (HIV-1) Rev protein; rev; enhances nuclear export of unspliced and incompletely spliced viral mRNAs
   1720..1743    +  promoter       SV40 promoter (fragment): SV40 early promoter
   1744..1815    +  promoter       SV40 promoter (fragment): SV40 enhancer and early promoter
   1839..1974    +  rep_origin     SV40 ori: SV40 origin of replication
   2020..2616    +  CDS            PuroR (fragment): puromycin N-acetyltransferase; pac from Streptomyces; confers resistance to puromycin
   2665..2782    +  misc_feature   cPPT/CTS: central polypurine tract and central termination sequence of HIV-1
   2847..2913    +  CDS            small t antigen (fragment): SV40 (simian virus 40) small t antigen
   2920..4098    +  promoter       EF-1α promoter: strong constitutive promoter for human elongation factor EF-1α
   4119..4136    +  protein_bind   attB1 (fragment): mutant version of attB; core recombination site for the Gateway® BP reaction BP Clonase™
   4145..4786    +  CDS            ZNF286A (fragment): Z286A_HUMAN - Also known as KIAA1874, ZNF286. Experimental evidence at protein level: Swiss-Prot protein existence level 1. May be involved in transcriptional regulation. From Homo sapiens (Human).
   5379..5396    -  protein_bind   attB2 (fragment): mutant version of attB; core recombination site for the Gateway® BP reaction BP Clonase™
   5405..5446    +  CDS            V5 tag: epitope tag from simian virus 5
   5462..5515    +  promoter       U6 promoter (fragment): RNA polymerase III promoter for human U6 snRNA
   5557..6145    +  misc_feature   WPRE: woodchuck hepatitis virus posttranscriptional regulatory element
   6196..6215    +  misc_feature   cPPT/CTS (fragment): central polypurine tract and central termination sequence of HIV-1
   6217..6450    +  LTR            3' LTR (ΔU3): self-inactivating 3' long terminal repeat (LTR) from HIV-1
   6528..6649    +  polyA_signal   SV40 poly(A) signal: SV40 polyadenylation signal
   6689..6824    +  rep_origin     SV40 ori: SV40 origin of replication
   6845..6863    -  promoter       T7 promoter: promoter for bacteriophage T7 RNA polymerase
   6871..7026    +  CDS            lacZα (fragment): LacZα fragment of β-galactosidase; lacZ fragment
   7031..7459    +  rep_origin     f1 ori (sequence partly withheld): f1 bacteriophage origin of replication; arrow indicates direction of (+) strand synthesis
   7512..7616    +  promoter       AmpR promoter: bla
   7617..8477    +  CDS            AmpR: β-lactamase; bla; confers resistance to ampicillin, carbenicillin, and related antibiotics
   8648..9236    +  rep_origin     ori: high-copy-number ColE1/pMB1/pBR322/pUC origin of replication
   9419..9511    +  CDS            lacI (fragment): lac repressor; lacI; The lac repressor binds to the lac operator to inhibit transcription in E. coli. This inhibition can be relieved by adding lactose or isopropyl-β-D-thiogalactopyranoside (IPTG).
   9524..9545    +  protein_bind   CAP binding site: CAP binding activates transcription in the presence of cAMP. E. coli catabolite activator protein
   9560..9590    +  promoter       lac promoter: promoter for the E. coli lac operon
   9598..9614    +  protein_bind   lac operator: The lac repressor binds to the lac operator to inhibit transcription in E. coli. This inhibition can be relieved by adding lactose or isopropyl-β-D-thiogalactopyranoside (IPTG). lac repressor encoded by lacI
   9659..9677    +  promoter       T3 promoter: promoter for bacteriophage T3 RNA polymerase
