[The description below was written by a language model from this plasmid's Addgene catalogue record and pLannotate feature annotations shown in this document.]
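Description:
TFORF3408 is a third-generation-style, self-inactivating lentiviral expression plasmid built on the pLX_TRC317 backbone, carrying the human zinc-finger gene ZNF286A as one member of a barcoded transcription factor ORF collection. In bacteria it is maintained by a high-copy ColE1/pUC-type origin and selected through the β-lactamase (AmpR) cassette; an f1 origin and remnants of a lac/T7/T3 cloning region are also present in the backbone. The depositor notes that the plasmid can recombine, which is a common issue with LTR-containing vectors.

The viral portion begins with an RSV promoter fused to a truncated HIV-1 5' LTR, which drives Tat-independent production of genomic RNA in packaging cells. It is followed by the Ψ packaging signal with a gag fragment, the RRE for Rev-dependent nuclear export, and a cPPT/CTS element, and it ends in a ΔU3 3' LTR followed by an SV40 polyadenylation signal. Within this unit, an SV40 early promoter drives puromycin N-acetyltransferase for selection of transduced mammalian cells. A separate EF-1α promoter drives the ZNF286A ORF, which was inserted by Gateway recombination and is flanked by attB1 and attB2 sites, with a C-terminal V5 epitope tag for detection. A WPRE downstream enhances transcript expression. The automated annotation matches only part of the region between the att sites to ZNF286A. The 24-bp barcode described in the catalogue entry is not annotated in the feature table, so its position is not stated.

The construct is intended for constitutive overexpression of ZNF286A in mammalian cells, either individually or in pooled screens, where the barcode identifies which transcription factor each cell received, as in directed differentiation studies.
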