Addgene plasmid #144884: TFORF3408
Purpose: Lentiviral vector for overexpressing transcription factor ORFs with unique 24-bp barcodes. Barcodes facilitate identification of transcription factors in pooled screens.
Depositing lab: Feng Zhang. Depositing organization: Broad Institute. Publication: A transcription factor atlas of directed differentiation. Joung J, Ma S, Tay T, Geiger-Schuller KR, Kirchgatterer PC, Verdine VK, Guo B, Arias-Garcia MA, Allen WE, Singh A, Kuksenko O, Abudayyeh OO, Gootenberg JS, Fu Z, Macrae RK, Buenrostro JD, Regev A, Zhang F. Cell. 2023 Jan 5;186(1):209-229.e26. doi: 10.1016/j.cell.2022.11.026. PubMed 36608654.
Backbone
  Vector backbone: pLX_TRC317
  Backbone manufacturer: Broad Institute Genetic Perturbation Platform
  Backbone size w/o insert (bp): 8264
  Vector type: Mammalian Expression, Lentiviral
  Selectable markers: Puromycin
Growth in bacteria
  Bacterial resistance: Ampicillin, 100 μg/mL
  Growth temperature: 37°C
  Growth strain: NEB Stable
  Copy number: High Copy
Gene/Insert
  Gene/Insert name: ZNF286A
  Species: H. sapiens (human)
  Insert size (bp): 1436
  Entrez Gene: ZNF286A (a.k.a. ZNF286, KIAA1874, MGC149627, MGC156181)
  Promoter: EF1a
  Tag / fusion protein: V5 (C terminal on insert)
  Cloning method: Gateway Cloning
  Sequencing primers: 5′ GGGTGGAGACTGAAGTTAGGCCAG; 3′ CACATAGCGTAAAAGGAGCAACATAG
Resource information
  A portion of this plasmid was derived from a plasmid made by: Broad Institute Genetic Perturbation Platform
Terms and licenses: Academic/Nonprofit Terms; Industry Terms: Not Available to Industry
Depositor comments: NM_001288648.1 Please test multiple small colonies in case of plasmid recombination. To make this collection available in a timely manner, a portion of this collection was not fully sequenced by Addgene. If an Addgene verified full plasmid sequence is not available, please contact us prior to placing an order to request the full sequence.
How to cite: TFORF3408 was a gift from Feng Zhang (Addgene plasmid # 144884 ; http://n2t.net/addgene:144884 ; RRID:Addgene_144884)
