>Addgene plasmid #144884 | TFORF3408 | depositor partial sequence | sequence record 286767 | Insert
ATCGATTGATCAACAAGTTTGTACAAAAAAGTTGGCACCATGGAGACTAGACCACAGAGCAAGGATTCAA
CTTCAGTGCAAGATTTTTCCAAAGCAGAATCATGCAAAGTTGCAATAATAGACAGACTGACACGGAATAG
TGTCTATGACTCTAACTTGGAAGCAGCCCTTGAATGTGAAAATTGGTTAGAGAATCAGCAAGGAAATCAG
GAGAGACATTTGAGAGAAATGTTCACTCACATGAATTCACTCTCTGAGGAAACAGACCATAAGCATGATG
TATACTGGAAAAGCTTCAATCAGAAATCTGTCCTTATCACTGAAGACAGAGTTCCCAAAGGATCTTATGC
CTTCCATACACTTGAAAAAAGCTTGAAACAAAAATCAAACTTAATGAAAAAGCAGAGAACTTATAAAGAG
AAAAAACCTCATAAATGTAATGATTGTGGTGAACTCTTCACCTACCATTCAGTGCTTATTCGACACCAGA
GAGTCCATACTGGAGAGAAACCCTATACCTGCAATGAATGTGGGAAATCTTTTAGCCACAGAGCTAATTT
AACTAAACACCAGAGAACTCATACTAGAATTCTCTTTGAATGCAGTGAATGCAAGAAAACCTTCACAGAA
AGCTCATCCCTTGCAACACATCAGAGAATTCACGTTGGAGAGAGACCTTATGAATGCAATGAATGTGGGA
AAGGTTTTAATCGAAGTACACATCTTGTGCAGCATCAGTTGATTCATACTGGAGTGAAGCCTTATGAATG
TAATGAATGTGATAAAGCTTTTATTCATTCATCAGCACTCATTAAACATCAAAGAACTCATACTGGAGAG
AAACCTTATAAATGTCAAGAATGTGGGAAAGCCTTTAGCCATTGCTCATCCCTAACTAAGCATCAGAGAG
TTCATACTGGAGAAAAGCCATATGAATGCAGTGAATGTGGAAAAACTTTTAGTCAGAGCACACATCTTGT
TCAACATCAGAGAATTCACACTGGAGAGAAACCCTATGAGTGTAATGAATGTGGGAAAACCTTCAGCCGG
AGCTCCAATTTTGCTAAACATCAAAGAATTCATATTGGAAAGAAACCGTACAAATGTAGCGAGTGTGGAA
AAGCCTTCATTCATTCATCAGCTCTCATTCAACATCAGAGAACTCATACCGGAGAGAAACCCTTTAGATG
TAATGAGTGTGGGAAAAGCTTTAAGTGCAGTTCATCTCTCATCAGACATCAAAGAGTTCACACTGAAGAG
CAACCCTTGCCAACTTTCTTGTACAAAGTGGTTGATATCGGTAAGCCTATCCCTAACCCTCTCCTCGGTC
TCGATTCTACGTAGTAATGAACTAGTCCGTAACTTGAAAGTATTTCGATTTCTTGGCTTTATATATCTTG
TGGAAAGGACGACGGGCTCAATCCGAGCGGCAACGA
