>Addgene plasmid #144884 | TFORF3408 | depositor partial sequence | sequence record 286768 | Barcode
CGGGCTCAATCCGAGCGGCAACGA
